Addgene plasmid #211341: m.5147-Left TALE-G1397-N-dead-mCherry
Purpose: Expression of codon-optimized dead mitochondrial base editor in human cells; cell sorting; blasticidin drug selection
Depositing lab: Monkol Lek. Depositing organization: Yale University.
Backbone
  Vector backbone: pCMV
  Vector type: Mammalian Expression, TALEN
  Selectable markers: Blasticidin
Growth in bacteria
  Bacterial resistance: Ampicillin, 100 μg/mL
  Growth temperature: 37°C
  Growth strain: NEB Stable
  Growth instructions: Lower temperature is preferred
  Copy number: Unknown
Gene/Insert
  Gene/Insert name: m.5147-Left TALE-G1397-N-dead-mCherry
  Species: H. sapiens (human)
  Insert size (bp): 3654
  Promoter: CMV
  Cloning method: Gibson Cloning
  Sequencing primers: 5′ gacccaagctggctagcacc; 3′ cagaggacaaagacccctta
Terms and licenses: Academic/Nonprofit Terms; Industry Terms: Not Available to Industry
How to cite: m.5147-Left TALE-G1397-N-dead-mCherry was a gift from Monkol Lek (Addgene plasmid # 211341 ; http://n2t.net/addgene:211341 ; RRID:Addgene_211341)
