[The description below was written by a language model from this plasmid's Addgene catalogue record and pLannotate feature annotations shown in this document.]
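Description:
m.5147-Left TALE-G1397-N-dead-mCherry is an 8.5 kb mammalian expression plasmid on a pCMV backbone that encodes one half (the "left" arm) of a catalytically dead, codon-optimized mitochondrial base editor for use in human cells. It is propagated in E. coli through a high-copy ColE1/pUC-type origin with ampicillin resistance (AmpR), and it also carries an f1 origin. A separate SV40 promoter/EM7 promoter cassette drives the blasticidin S deaminase gene, terminated by an SV40 poly(A) signal, so the same marker can work in mammalian cells and bacteria. The short BleoR/ble fragments annotated after BSD appear to be backbone remnants.

The CMV enhancer/promoter, with a downstream T7 promoter, drives a single fusion reading frame. It begins with a COX8A fragment, which serves as a mitochondrial targeting sequence, followed by a 3xFLAG epitope tag. Next comes a TALE DNA-binding domain, annotated as N- and C-terminal AvrBs3-derived segments flanking an unannotated stretch that presumably holds the repeat array. By its name, this array is designed for a site around mitochondrial genome position m.5147. Fused downstream are a fragment of the DddA double-stranded DNA cytidine deaminase, which by name is the N-terminal half of the G1397 split in an inactivated ("dead") form, and a uracil glycosylase inhibitor (UGI). An mCherry coding sequence follows. The table does not annotate the element linking it to the editor.

Split DddA editors normally need a partner right-arm construct to reconstitute the deaminase at the target. The dead version would most plausibly serve as a non-editing control, though the record does not state this. mCherry permits fluorescence-based sorting of transfected cells, and blasticidin permits drug selection.
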