Features (pLannotate 1.2.2; 27 found; start..end, strand, type, name):
     93..145     -  misc_feature   bom (fragment): basis of mobility region from pBR322
    300..679     +  enhancer       CMV enhancer: human cytomegalovirus immediate early enhancer
    680..883     +  promoter       CMV promoter: human cytomegalovirus (CMV) immediate early promoter
    879..912     +  LTR            5' LTR (truncated) (fragment): truncated 5' long terminal repeat (LTR) from HIV-1
    928..946     +  promoter       T7 promoter: promoter for bacteriophage T7 RNA polymerase
    975..1058    +  CDS            COX8A (fragment): COX8A_HUMAN - Also known as COX8, COX8L. Experimental evidence at protein level: Swiss-Prot protein existence level 1. Component of the cytochrome c oxidase, the last enzyme in the mitochondrial electron transport chain which drives oxidative phosphorylation. The respiratory chain contains 3 multisubunit complexes succinate dehydrogenase (complex II, CII), ubiquinol- cytochrome c oxidoreductase (cytochrome b-c1 complex, complex III, CIII) and cytochrome c oxidase (complex IV, CIV), that cooperate to transfer electrons derived from NADH and succinate to molecular oxygen, creating an electrochem
   1059..1124    +  CDS            3xFLAG: three tandem FLAG® epitope tags, followed by an enterokinase cleavage site
   1137..1643    +  CDS            avrBs3 (fragment): AVRB3_XANEU - Experimental evidence at protein level: Swiss-Prot protein existence level 1. Avirulence protein. Acts as a transcription factor in C.annuum plants. In susceptible plants lacking the Bs3 resistance gene induces expression of a number of genes, including genes homologous to a family of auxin-induced genes, alpha-expansin genes, pectate lyase, anthocyanidin glucoside rhamnosyl transferase and at least one transcription factor, UPA20. Their expression leads to plant hypertrophy in mesophyll cells, probably mainly mediated by UPA20 (PubMed:17962565). In resistant plants induces the h
   3138..3251    +  CDS            avrBs3 (fragment): AVRB3_XANEU - Experimental evidence at protein level: Swiss-Prot protein existence level 1. Avirulence protein. Acts as a transcription factor in C.annuum plants. In susceptible plants lacking the Bs3 resistance gene induces expression of a number of genes, including genes homologous to a family of auxin-induced genes, alpha-expansin genes, pectate lyase, anthocyanidin glucoside rhamnosyl transferase and at least one transcription factor, UPA20. Their expression leads to plant hypertrophy in mesophyll cells, probably mainly mediated by UPA20 (PubMed:17962565). In resistant plants induces the h
   3252..3587    +  CDS            dddA (fragment): DDDA_BURC1 - Experimental evidence at protein level: Swiss-Prot protein existence level 1. Toxic component of a toxin-immunity protein module, which functions as a cellular contact-dependent growth inhibition (CDI) system. CDI modules allow bacteria to communicate with and inhibit the growth of closely related neighboring bacteria in a contact-dependent fashion. Bacteria that have this module inhibit or kill bacteria without it, giving them a growth advantage. Probably specifically inhibited by cognate immunity protein DddI (Probable). The C-terminal 163 residue fragment has double-stranded DN
   3597..3845    +  CDS            UGI: UNGI_BPPB2 - Experimental evidence at protein level: Swiss-Prot protein existence level 1. This protein binds specifically and reversibly to the host uracil-DNA glycosylase, preventing removal of uracil residues from PBS2 DNA by the host uracil-excision repair system. From Bacillus phage PBS2 (Bacteriophage PBS2).
   3912..4619    +  CDS            mCherry: mCherry is a basic (constitutively fluorescent) red fluorescent protein published in 2004, derived from Discosoma sp.. It is reported to be a very rapidly-maturing monomer with low acid sensitivity.
   4777..4798    +  promoter       SV40 promoter (fragment): SV40 enhancer and early promoter
   4819..5247    +  rep_origin     f1 ori (sequence partly withheld): f1 bacteriophage origin of replication; arrow indicates direction of (+) strand synthesis
   5261..5590    +  promoter       SV40 promoter: SV40 enhancer and early promoter
   5638..5685    +  promoter       EM7 promoter: synthetic bacterial promoter&nbsp
   5704..6102    +  CDS            BSD: blasticidin S deaminase; Aspergillus terreus BSD; confers resistance to blasticidin
   6103..6130    +  CDS            BleoR (fragment): antibiotic-binding protein; Sh ble from Streptoalloteichus hindustanus; confers resistance to bleomycin, phleomycin, and Zeocin™
   6140..6265    +  CDS            ble (fragment): BLE_KLEPN - Experimental evidence at protein level: Swiss-Prot protein existence level 1. Binding protein with a strong affinity to the bleomycin family of antibiotics. Binds to CL990; an antimitotic-antibiotic compound. From Klebsiella pneumoniae.
   6260..6381    +  polyA_signal   SV40 poly(A) signal: SV40 polyadenylation signal
   6454..6470    -  protein_bind   lac operator: The lac repressor binds to the lac operator to inhibit transcription in E. coli. This inhibition can be relieved by adding lactose or isopropyl-β-D-thiogalactopyranoside (IPTG). lac repressor encoded by lacI
   6478..6508    -  promoter       lac promoter: promoter for the E. coli lac operon
   6523..6544    -  protein_bind   CAP binding site: CAP binding activates transcription in the presence of cAMP. E. coli catabolite activator protein
   6557..6649    -  CDS            lacI (fragment): lac repressor; lacI; The lac repressor binds to the lac operator to inhibit transcription in E. coli. This inhibition can be relieved by adding lactose or isopropyl-β-D-thiogalactopyranoside (IPTG).
   6832..7420    -  rep_origin     ori: high-copy-number ColE1/pMB1/pBR322/pUC origin of replication
   7591..8451    -  CDS            AmpR: β-lactamase; bla; confers resistance to ampicillin, carbenicillin, and related antibiotics
   8452..34      -  promoter       AmpR promoter (across the origin): bla
>Addgene plasmid #211341 | m.5147-Left TALE-G1397-N-dead-mCherry | addgene full sequence | sequence record 415657 | Addgene NGS Result
GTATTTAGAAAAATAAACAAATAGGGGTTCCGCGCACATTTCCCCGAAAAGTGCCACCTGACGTCGACGG
ATCGGGAGATCTCCCGATCCCCTATGGTGCACTCTCAGTACAATCTGCTCTGATGCCGCATAGTTAAGCC
AGTATCTGCTCCCTGCTTGTGTGTTGGAGGTCGCTGAGTAGTGCGCGAGCAAAATTTAAGCTACAACAAG
GCAAGGCTTGACCGACAATTGCATGAAGAATCTGCTTAGGGTTAGGCGTTTTGCGCTGCTTCGCGATGTA
CGGGCCAGATATACGCGTTGACATTGATTATTGACTAGTTATTAATAGTAATCAATTACGGGGTCATTAG
TTCATAGCCCATATATGGAGTTCCGCGTTACATAACTTACGGTAAATGGCCCGCCTGGCTGACCGCCCAA
CGACCCCCGCCCATTGACGTCAATAATGACGTATGTTCCCATAGTAACGCCAATAGGGACTTTCCATTGA
CGTCAATGGGTGGAGTATTTACGGTAAACTGCCCACTTGGCAGTACATCAAGTGTATCATATGCCAAGTA
CGCCCCCTATTGACGTCAATGACGGTAAATGGCCCGCCTGGCATTATGCCCAGTACATGACCTTATGGGA
CTTTCCTACTTGGCAGTACATCTACGTATTAGTCATCGCTATTACCATGGTGATGCGGTTTTGGCAGTAC
ATCAATGGGCGTGGATAGCGGTTTGACTCACGGGGATTTCCAAGTCTCCACCCCATTGACGTCAATGGGA
GTTTGTTTTGGCACCAAAATCAACGGGACTTTCCAAAATGTCGTAACAACTCCGCCCCATTGACGCAAAT
GGGCGGTAGGCGTGTACGGTGGGAGGTCTATATAAGCAGAGCTCTCTGGCTAACTAGAGAACCCACTGCT
TACTGGCTTATCGAAATTAATACGACTCACTATAGGGAGACCCAAGCTGGCTAGCACCATGGCCTCCGTT
CTGACCCCGCTGCTGCTGCGTGGCCTGACCGGCTCCGCTCGTCGTCTGCCAGTTCCGCGTGCGAAAATCC
ATTCCCTGGACTACAAAGACCATGACGGTGATTATAAAGATCATGACATCGATTACAAGGATGACGATGA
CAAGATGGACATCGCGGATCTGCGTACCCTGGGTTACAGCCAGCAGCAGCAGGAGAAGATCAAGCCGAAG
GTGCGCAGCACCGTGGCTCAGCACCACGAAGCCCTGGTGGGCCACGGTTTCACCCACGCTCACATCGTGG
CCCTGAGCCAGCACCCAGCCGCGCTGGGCACCGTGGCCGTGAAATATCAGGACATGATTGCTGCCCTGCC
AGAGGCCACCCATGAAGCTATTGTGGGCGTGGGCAAGCAGTGGAGCGGTGCTCGTGCGCTGGAGGCGCTG
CTGACCGTGGCTGGTGAACTGCGTGGTCCGCCGCTGCAGCTGGATACCGGTCAGCTGCTGAAAATTGCCA
AACGTGGCGGTGTGACCGCGGTGGAAGCCGTCCATGCGTGGCGCAACGCACTGACGGGCGCCCCACTGAA
TCTGACACCCGAGCAGGTGGTCGCCATCGCCTCCCACGATGGCGGCAAACAGGCTCTGGAAACAGTGCAG
GCCCTGCTGCCTGTGCTGTGCCAGGCCCACGGCCTGACCCCTCAGCAGGTGGTCGCCATCGCCTCTAACA
TCGGCGGAAAGCAGGCTCTGGAGACCGTGCAGCGGCTGCTGCCCGTGCTGTGCCAGGCCCACGGCCTGAC
CCCTCAGCAGGTGGTCGCCATCGCCTCTAACATCGGCGGAAAGCAGGCTCTGGAGACCGTGCAGCGGCTG
CTGCCCGTGCTGTGCCAGGCCCACGGCCTGACACCCGAGCAGGTGGTCGCCATCGCCTCCCACGATGGCG
GCAAACAGGCTCTGGAAACAGTGCAGGCCCTGCTGCCTGTGCTGTGCCAGGCCCACGGCCTGACCCCTGA
GCAGGTGGTGGCTATCGCCTCTAATGGCGGAGGCAAGCAGGCCCTGGAAACCGTGCAGAGACTGCTGCCT
GTGCTGTGCCAGGCCCATGGACTGACCCCTGAGCAGGTGGTGGCTATCGCCTCTAATGGCGGAGGCAAGC
AGGCCCTGGAAACCGTGCAGAGACTGCTGCCTGTGCTGTGCCAGGCCCATGGACTGACCCCTCAGCAGGT
GGTCGCCATCGCCTCTAACATCGGCGGAAAGCAGGCTCTGGAGACCGTGCAGCGGCTGCTGCCCGTGCTG
TGCCAGGCCCACGGCCTGACCCCTCAGCAGGTGGTCGCCATCGCCTCTAACATCGGCGGAAAGCAGGCTC
TGGAGACCGTGCAGCGGCTGCTGCCCGTGCTGTGCCAGGCCCACGGCCTGACCCCTCAGCAGGTGGTCGC
CATCGCCTCTAACATCGGCGGAAAGCAGGCTCTGGAGACCGTGCAGCGGCTGCTGCCCGTGCTGTGCCAG
GCCCACGGCCTGACACCCGAGCAGGTGGTCGCCATCGCCTCCCACGATGGCGGCAAACAGGCTCTGGAAA
CAGTGCAGGCCCTGCTGCCTGTGCTGTGCCAGGCCCACGGCCTGACCCCTGAGCAGGTGGTGGCTATCGC
CTCTAATGGCGGAGGCAAGCAGGCCCTGGAAACCGTGCAGAGACTGCTGCCTGTGCTGTGCCAGGCCCAT
GGACTGACACCCGAGCAGGTGGTCGCCATCGCCTCCCACGATGGCGGCAAACAGGCTCTGGAAACAGTGC
AGGCCCTGCTGCCTGTGCTGTGCCAGGCCCACGGCCTGACACCCGAGCAGGTGGTCGCCATCGCCTCCCA
CGATGGCGGCAAACAGGCTCTGGAAACAGTGCAGGCCCTGCTGCCTGTGCTGTGCCAGGCCCACGGCCTG
ACCCCTCAGCAGGTGGTCGCCATCGCCTCTAACATCGGCGGAAAGCAGGCTCTGGAGACCGTGCAGCGGC
TGCTGCCCGTGCTGTGCCAGGCCCACGGCCTCACACCCGAGCAAGTGGTGGCCATCGCTAGCAACAACGG
CGGCAAGCAGGCTCTCGAGACAGTCCAAGCTCTGCTGCCAGTGCTGTGCCAAGCTCACGGCCTGACACCT
CAGCAGGTGGTGGCCATCGCCTCCCACGACGGCGGGAGACCTGCCCTCGAATCAATCGTGGCTCAGCTGA
GTCGCCCCGACCCGGCGCTGGCGGCACTTACCAATGATCACCTGGTGGCGCTGGCTTGCCTGGGCGGTCG
TCCGGCCCTGGATGCCGTGAAGAAAGGCCTGGGTGGATCCGGCAGCTACGCCCTGGGTCCGTATCAGATT
AGCGCCCCGCAGCTGCCAGCTTACAATGGTCAGACCGTGGGTACCTTCTACTATGTGAACGACGCGGGCG
GTCTGGAGAGCAAGGTGTTTATCAGCGGCGGTCCAACCCCGTACCCAAACTATGTCAGTGCCGGTCATGT
GGCCGGTCAGAGCGCCCTGTTCATGCGTGATAACGGCATCAGCGAGGGTCTGGTGTTCCACAACAACCCG
AAAGGCACCTGCGGTTTTTGCGTGAACATGATCGAGACCCTGCTGCCGGAAAACGCGAAAATGACCGTGG
TGCCGCCGGAAGGTTCTGGCGGCTCAACTAATCTGAGCGACATCATTGAGAAGGAGACTGGGAAACAGCT
GGTCATTCAGGAGTCCATCCTGATGCTGCCTGAGGAGGTGGAGGAAGTGATCGGCAACAAGCCAGAGTCT
GACATCCTGGTGCACACCGCCTACGACGAGTCCACAGATGAGAATGTGATGCTGCTGACCTCTGACGCCC
CCGAGTATAAGCCTTGGGCCCTGGTCATCCAGGATTCTAACGGCGAGAATAAGATCAAGATGCTGGGAAG
CGGAGCTACTAACTTCAGCCTGCTGAAGCAGGCTGGAGACGTGGAGGAGAACCCTGGACCTATGGTGTCC
AAGGGCGAGGAAGATAACATGGCCATCATCAAGGAGTTCATGAGGTTTAAGGTCCACATGGAGGGTTCAG
TCAATGGCCACGAGTTCGAGATTGAAGGCGAGGGCGAGGGCCGCCCCTACGAAGGGACACAGACGGCGAA
ATTGAAGGTGACCAAAGGCGGGCCATTGCCCTTCGCATGGGACATCTTGTCCCCTCAGTTTATGTATGGC
AGCAAGGCCTATGTTAAGCACCCCGCTGATATCCCGGACTACTTGAAGCTGTCCTTTCCAGAGGGGTTTA
AATGGGAGCGCGTTATGAATTTCGAAGACGGAGGAGTGGTTACGGTGACGCAGGACTCATCCCTGCAGGA
CGGAGAATTTATATATAAGGTTAAGTTGAGAGGCACAAACTTCCCAAGCGACGGCCCTGTGATGCAGAAG
AAAACAATGGGGTGGGAAGCTTCCAGCGAGCGCATGTACCCCGAAGATGGCGCCCTCAAGGGCGAGATAA
AGCAAAGGCTGAAACTTAAGGACGGCGGTCATTACGACGCGGAGGTCAAGACAACTTACAAGGCTAAAAA
ACCCGTTCAGTTGCCTGGGGCTTACAATGTTAATATCAAACTTGACATCACAAGCCACAATGAAGACTAT
ACGATCGTGGAGCAGTATGAACGAGCGGAAGGCAGGCACTCAACGGGGGGGATGGACGAGCTTTACAAGT
GATAAGGGGTCTTTGTCCTCTGTACTGTCTCTCTCCTTGCCCCTAACCCAAAAAGCTTCATTTTTCTGTG
TAGGCTGCACAAGAGCCTTGATTGAAGATATATTCTTTCTGAACAGTATTTAAGGTTTCCAATAAAATGT
ACACCCCTCAGAACTTCTGAGGCGGAAAGAACCAGCTGGGGCTCTAGGGGGTATCCCC
[124 nt withheld, positions 4819-4942]
C
[91 nt withheld, positions 4944-5034]
A
[49 nt withheld, positions 5036-5084]
CCTTTGACGTTGGAGTCCACGTTCTTT
[37 nt withheld, positions 5112-5148]
ACCCTATCTCGGTCTATTCTTTTGATTTATAAGGGATTTTGCCGATTTCGGCCTATTGGTTAAAAAATGA
GCTGATTTAACAAAAATTTAACGCGAATTAATTCTGTGGAATGTGTGTCAGTTAGGGTGTGGAAAGTCCC
CAGGCTCCCCAGCAGGCAGAAGTATGCAAAGCATGCATCTCAATTAGTCAGCAACCAGGTGTGGAAAGTC
CCCAGGCTCCCCAGCAGGCAGAAGTATGCAAAGCATGCATCTCAATTAGTCAGCAACCATAGTCCCGCCC
CTAACTCCGCCCATCCCGCCCCTAACTCCGCCCAGTTCCGCCCATTCTCCGCCCCATGGCTGACTAATTT
TTTTTATTTATGCAGAGGCCGAGGCCGCCTCTGCCTCTGAGCTATTCCAGAAGTAGTGAGGAGGCTTTTT
TGGAGGCCTAGGCTTTTGCAAAAAGCTCCCGGGAGCTTGTATATCCATTTTCGGATCTGATCAGCACGTG
TTGACAATTAATCATCGGCATAGTATATCGGCATAGTATAATACGACAAGGTGAGGAACTAAACCATGGC
CAAGCCTTTGTCTCAAGAAGAATCCACCCTCATTGAAAGAGCAACGGCTACAATCAACAGCATCCCCATC
TCTGAAGACTACAGCGTCGCCAGCGCAGCTCTCTCTAGCGACGGCCGCATCTTCACTGGTGTCAATGTAT
ATCATTTTACTGGGGGACCTTGTGCAGAACTCGTGGTGCTGGGCACTGCTGCTGCTGCGGCAGCTGGCAA
CCTGACTTGTATCGTCGCGATCGGAAATGAGAACAGGGGCATCTTGAGCCCCTGCGGACGGTGCCGACAG
GTGCTTCTCGATCTGCATCCTGGGATCAAAGCCATAGTGAAGGACAGTGATGGACAGCCGACGGCAGTTG
GGATTCGTGAATTGCTGCCCTCTGGTTATGTGTGGGAGGGCTAAGCACTTCGTGGCCGAGGAGCAGGACT
GACACGTGCTACGAGATTTCGATTCCACCGCCGCCTTCTATGAAAGGTTGGGCTTCGGAATCGTTTTCCG
GGACGCCGGCTGGATGATCCTCCAGCGCGGGGATCTCATGCTGGAGTTCTTCGCCCACCCCAACTTGTTT
ATTGCAGCTTATAATGGTTACAAATAAAGCAATAGCATCACAAATTTCACAAATAAAGCATTTTTTTCAC
TGCATTCTAGTTGTGGTTTGTCCAAACTCATCAATGTATCTTATCATGTCTGTATACCGTCGACCTCTAG
CTAGAGCTTGGCGTAATCATGGTCATAGCTGTTTCCTGTGTGAAATTGTTATCCGCTCACAATTCCACAC
AACATACGAGCCGGAAGCATAAAGTGTAAAGCCTGGGGTGCCTAATGAGTGAGCTAACTCACATTAATTG
CGTTGCGCTCACTGCCCGCTTTCCAGTCGGGAAACCTGTCGTGCCAGCTGCATTAATGAATCGGCCAACG
CGCGGGGAGAGGCGGTTTGCGTATTGGGCGCTCTTCCGCTTCCTCGCTCACTGACTCGCTGCGCTCGGTC
GTTCGGCTGCGGCGAGCGGTATCAGCTCACTCAAAGGCGGTAATACGGTTATCCACAGAATCAGGGGATA
ACGCAGGAAAGAACATGTGAGCAAAAGGCCAGCAAAAGGCCAGGAACCGTAAAAAGGCCGCGTTGCTGGC
GTTTTTCCATAGGCTCCGCCCCCCTGACGAGCATCACAAAAATCGACGCTCAAGTCAGAGGTGGCGAAAC
CCGACAGGACTATAAAGATACCAGGCGTTTCCCCCTGGAAGCTCCCTCGTGCGCTCTCCTGTTCCGACCC
TGCCGCTTACCGGATACCTGTCCGCCTTTCTCCCTTCGGGAAGCGTGGCGCTTTCTCATAGCTCACGCTG
TAGGTATCTCAGTTCGGTGTAGGTCGTTCGCTCCAAGCTGGGCTGTGTGCACGAACCCCCCGTTCAGCCC
GACCGCTGCGCCTTATCCGGTAACTATCGTCTTGAGTCCAACCCGGTAAGACACGACTTATCGCCACTGG
CAGCAGCCACTGGTAACAGGATTAGCAGAGCGAGGTATGTAGGCGGTGCTACAGAGTTCTTGAAGTGGTG
GCCTAACTACGGCTACACTAGAAGAACAGTATTTGGTATCTGCGCTCTGCTGAAGCCAGTTACCTTCGGA
AAAAGAGTTGGTAGCTCTTGATCCGGCAAACAAACCACCGCTGGTAGCGGTGGTTTTTTTGTTTGCAAGC
AGCAGATTACGCGCAGAAAAAAAGGATCTCAAGAAGATCCTTTGATCTTTTCTACGGGGTCTGACGCTCA
GTGGAACGAAAACTCACGTTAAGGGATTTTGGTCATGAGATTATCAAAAAGGATCTTCACCTAGATCCTT
TTAAATTAAAAATGAAGTTTTAAATCAATCTAAAGTATATATGAGTAAACTTGGTCTGACAGTTACCAAT
GCTTAATCAGTGAGGCACCTATCTCAGCGATCTGTCTATTTCGTTCATCCATAGTTGCCTGACTCCCCGT
CGTGTAGATAACTACGATACGGGAGGGCTTACCATCTGGCCCCAGTGCTGCAATGATACCGCGAGACCCA
CGCTCACCGGCTCCAGATTTATCAGCAATAAACCAGCCAGCCGGAAGGGCCGAGCGCAGAAGTGGTCCTG
CAACTTTATCCGCCTCCATCCAGTCTATTAATTGTTGCCGGGAAGCTAGAGTAAGTAGTTCGCCAGTTAA
TAGTTTGCGCAACGTTGTTGCCATTGCTACAGGCATCGTGGTGTCACGCTCGTCGTTTGGTATGGCTTCA
TTCAGCTCCGGTTCCCAACGATCAAGGCGAGTTACATGATCCCCCATGTTGTGCAAAAAAGCGGTTAGCT
CCTTCGGTCCTCCGATCGTTGTCAGAAGTAAGTTGGCCGCAGTGTTATCACTCATGGTTATGGCAGCACT
GCATAATTCTCTTACTGTCATGCCATCCGTAAGATGCTTTTCTGTGACTGGTGAGTACTCAACCAAGTCA
TTCTGAGAATAGTGTATGCGGCGACCGAGTTGCTCTTGCCCGGCGTCAATACGGGATAATACCGCGCCAC
ATAGCAGAACTTTAAAAGTGCTCATCATTGGAAAACGTTCTTCGGGGCGAAAACTCTCAAGGATCTTACC
GCTGTTGAGATCCAGTTCGATGTAACCCACTCGTGCACCCAACTGATCTTCAGCATCTTTTACTTTCACC
AGCGTTTCTGGGTGAGCAAAAACAGGAAGGCAAAATGCCGCAAAAAAGGGAATAAGGGCGACACGGAAAT
GTTGAATACTCATACTCTTCCTTTTTCAATATTATTGAAGCATTTATCAGGGTTATTGTCTCATGAGCGG
ATACATATTTGAAT
